Addgene plasmid #76411: LCK gRNA (BRDN0001145572)
Purpose: 3rd generation lentiviral gRNA plasmid targeting human LCK
Depositing lab: John Doench & David Root. Depositing organization: Broad Institute. Publication: Optimized sgRNA design to maximize activity and minimize off-target effects of CRISPR-Cas9. Doench JG, Fusi N, Sullender M, Hegde M, Vaimberg EW, Donovan KF, Smith I, Tothova Z, Wilen C, Orchard R, Virgin HW, Listgarten J, Root DE. Nat Biotechnol. 2016 Jan 18. doi: 10.1038/nbt.3437. PubMed 26780180.
Backbone
  Vector backbone: lentiGuide-Puro
  Backbone manufacturer: Zhang Lab (Addgene plasmid # 52963)
  Vector type: Mammalian Expression, Lentiviral, CRISPR
  Selectable markers: Puromycin
Growth in bacteria
  Bacterial resistance: Ampicillin, 100 μg/mL
  Growth temperature: 37°C
  Growth strain: DH5alpha
  Copy number: High Copy
Gene/Insert
  Gene/Insert name: LCK (alt names: LCK; NM_001042771.2)
  gRNA/shRNA sequence: GCCGGGAAAAGTGATTCGAG
  Species: H. sapiens (human)
  Entrez Gene: LCK (a.k.a. IMD22, LSK, YT16, p56lck, pp58lck)
  Promoter: hU6
  Cloning method: Unknown
  Sequencing primers: 5′ U6-F; 3′ pS2-R
Terms and licenses: Academic/Nonprofit Terms; Industry Terms: Not Available to Industry
Depositor comments: The gRNA was designed to target the following Genbank reference sequence(s): NM_001042771.2,NM_005356.4. Note that this plasmid does NOT contain Cas9. It should be used in conjunction with lentiCas9-Blast (Addgene #52962) or otherwise with cell lines already expressing Cas9. Browse the full kinome gRNA library at http://www.addgene.org/pooled-library/broadgpp-human-kinome/ or visit http://www.broadinstitute.org/rnai/public/ for detailed protocols and information.
How to cite: LCK gRNA (BRDN0001145572) was a gift from John Doench & David Root (Addgene plasmid # 76411 ; http://n2t.net/addgene:76411 ; RRID:Addgene_76411)
