[The description below was written by a language model from this plasmid's Addgene catalogue record and pLannotate feature annotations shown in this document.]
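Description:
LCK gRNA (BRDN0001145572) is a third-generation lentiviral CRISPR guide plasmid built on the lentiGuide-Puro backbone and designed to express a single guide RNA against human LCK, a gene included in a human kinome gRNA library. The 8.3 kb plasmid is maintained in E. coli through a high-copy ColE1/pUC-type origin with ampicillin resistance (AmpR). It also carries an f1 origin, an SV40 origin and lac/T7/T3 remnants inherited from the cloning vector lineage.

The lentiviral transfer cassette begins with an RSV promoter fused to a truncated HIV-1 5' LTR, which makes genomic RNA production Tat-independent. This is followed by the Ψ packaging signal with a partial gag sequence, the Rev response element for nuclear export of the unspliced genome, and a cPPT/CTS element. It ends in a ΔU3 self-inactivating 3' LTR with a downstream SV40 polyadenylation signal. Within this frame, a human U6 RNA polymerase III promoter drives the LCK-specific 20-nt spacer joined to the Streptococcus pyogenes Cas9 guide scaffold. A separate EF-1α promoter with its intron A drives the puromycin N-acetyltransferase gene, so transduced mammalian cells can be selected with puromycin, and a WPRE enhances expression of that transcript.

The plasmid does not encode Cas9. It is meant to be packaged into lentivirus with helper plasmids and delivered to cells that already express Cas9, or used alongside a separate Cas9 lentiviral vector, to disrupt LCK. The guide was designed against two LCK reference transcripts.
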