Features (pLannotate 1.2.2; 29 found; start..end, strand, type, name):
     14..80      +  CDS            small t antigen (fragment): SV40 (simian virus 40) small t antigen
    106..317     +  promoter       EF-1α core promoter: core promoter for human elongation factor EF-1α
    318..1256    +  intron         EF-1α intron A: intron upstream of the start codon of human EF-1α
   1278..1877    +  CDS            PuroR (fragment): puromycin N-acetyltransferase; pac from Streptomyces; confers resistance to puromycin
   1893..2481    +  misc_feature   WPRE: woodchuck hepatitis virus posttranscriptional regulatory element
   2532..2551    +  misc_feature   cPPT/CTS (fragment): central polypurine tract and central termination sequence of HIV-1
   2553..2786    +  LTR            3' LTR (ΔU3): self-inactivating 3' long terminal repeat (LTR) from HIV-1
   2864..2985    +  polyA_signal   SV40 poly(A) signal: SV40 polyadenylation signal
   3025..3160    +  rep_origin     SV40 ori: SV40 origin of replication
   3181..3199    -  promoter       T7 promoter: promoter for bacteriophage T7 RNA polymerase
   3207..3362    +  CDS            lacZα (fragment): LacZα fragment of β-galactosidase; lacZ fragment
   3367..3795    +  rep_origin     f1 ori (sequence partly withheld): f1 bacteriophage origin of replication; arrow indicates direction of (+) strand synthesis
   3848..3952    +  promoter       AmpR promoter: bla
   3953..4813    +  CDS            AmpR: β-lactamase; bla; confers resistance to ampicillin, carbenicillin, and related antibiotics
   4984..5572    +  rep_origin     ori: high-copy-number ColE1/pMB1/pBR322/pUC origin of replication
   5755..5847    +  CDS            lacI (fragment): lac repressor; lacI; The lac repressor binds to the lac operator to inhibit transcription in E. coli. This inhibition can be relieved by adding lactose or isopropyl-β-D-thiogalactopyranoside (IPTG).
   5860..5881    +  protein_bind   CAP binding site: CAP binding activates transcription in the presence of cAMP. E. coli catabolite activator protein
   5896..5926    +  promoter       lac promoter: promoter for the E. coli lac operon
   5934..5950    +  protein_bind   lac operator: The lac repressor binds to the lac operator to inhibit transcription in E. coli. This inhibition can be relieved by adding lactose or isopropyl-β-D-thiogalactopyranoside (IPTG). lac repressor encoded by lacI
   5995..6013    +  promoter       T3 promoter: promoter for bacteriophage T3 RNA polymerase
   6041..6267    +  promoter       RSV promoter: Rous sarcoma virus enhancer/promoter
   6268..6448    +  LTR            5' LTR (truncated): truncated 5' long terminal repeat (LTR) from HIV-1
   6495..6620    +  misc_feature   HIV-1 Ψ: packaging signal of human immunodeficiency virus type 1
   6604..6967    +  CDS            HIV-1 gag (fragment): gag protein from human immunodeficiency virus 1; gag
   7113..7346    +  misc_feature   RRE: The Rev response element (RRE) of HIV-1 allows for Rev-dependent mRNA export from the nucleus to the cytoplasm.
   7723..7749    +  CDS            Rev (fragment): human immunodeficiency virus 1 (HIV-1) Rev protein; rev; enhances nuclear export of unspliced and incompletely spliced viral mRNAs
   7753..7993    +  promoter       U6 promoter: RNA polymerase III promoter for human U6 snRNA
   8023..8098    +  misc_RNA       gRNA scaffold: guide RNA scaffold for the Streptococcus pyogenes CRISPR/Cas9 system
   8154..8271    +  misc_feature   cPPT/CTS: central polypurine tract and central termination sequence of HIV-1
>Addgene plasmid #76411 | LCK gRNA (BRDN0001145572) | addgene full sequence | sequence record 185786 | Addgene Assembled Sequence
CCCGGGTGCAAAGATGGATAAAGTTTTAAACAGAGAGGAATCTTTGCAGCTAATGGACCTTCTAGGTCTT
GAAAGGAGTGGGAATTGGCTCCGGTGCCCGTCAGTGGGCAGAGCGCACATCGCCCACAGTCCCCGAGAAG
TTGGGGGGAGGGGTCGGCAATTGATCCGGTGCCTAGAGAAGGTGGCGCGGGGTAAACTGGGAAAGTGATG
TCGTGTACTGGCTCCGCCTTTTTCCCGAGGGTGGGGGAGAACCGTATATAAGTGCAGTAGTCGCCGTGAA
CGTTCTTTTTCGCAACGGGTTTGCCGCCAGAACACAGGTAAGTGCCGTGTGTGGTTCCCGCGGGCCTGGC
CTCTTTACGGGTTATGGCCCTTGCGTGCCTTGAATTACTTCCACCTGGCTGCAGTACGTGATTCTTGATC
CCGAGCTTCGGGTTGGAAGTGGGTGGGAGAGTTCGAGGCCTTGCGCTTAAGGAGCCCCTTCGCCTCGTGC
TTGAGTTGAGGCCTGGCCTGGGCGCTGGGGCCGCCGCGTGCGAATCTGGTGGCACCTTCGCGCCTGTCTC
GCTGCTTTCGATAAGTCTCTAGCCATTTAAAATTTTTGATGACCTGCTGCGACGCTTTTTTTCTGGCAAG
ATAGTCTTGTAAATGCGGGCCAAGATCTGCACACTGGTATTTCGGTTTTTGGGGCCGCGGGCGGCGACGG
GGCCCGTGCGTCCCAGCGCACATGTTCGGCGAGGCGGGGCCTGCGAGCGCGGCCACCGAGAATCGGACGG
GGGTAGTCTCAAGCTGGCCGGCCTGCTCTGGTGCCTGGCCTCGCGCCGCCGTGTATCGCCCCGCCCTGGG
CGGCAAGGCTGGCCCGGTCGGCACCAGTTGCGTGAGCGGAAAGATGGCCGCTTCCCGGCCCTGCTGCAGG
GAGCTCAAAATGGAGGACGCGGCGCTCGGGAGAGCGGGCGGGTGAGTCACCCACACAAAGGAAAAGGGCC
TTTCCGTCCTCAGCCGTCGCTTCATGTGACTCCACGGAGTACCGGGCGCCGTCCAGGCACCTCGATTAGT
TCTCGAGCTTTTGGAGTACGTCGTCTTTAGGTTGGGGGGAGGGGTTTTATGCGATGGAGTTTCCCCACAC
TGAGTGGGTGGAGACTGAAGTTAGGCCAGCTTGGCACTTGATGTAATTCTCCTTGGAATTTGCCCTTTTT
GAGTTTGGATCTTGGTTCATTCTCAAGCCTCAGACAGTGGTTCAAAGTTTTTTTCTTCCATTTCAGGTGT
CGTGACGTACGGCCACCATGACCGAGTACAAGCCCACGGTGCGCCTCGCCACCCGCGACGACGTCCCCAG
GGCCGTACGCACCCTCGCCGCCGCGTTCGCCGACTACCCCGCCACGCGCCACACCGTCGATCCGGACCGC
CACATCGAGCGGGTCACCGAGCTGCAAGAACTCTTCCTCACGCGCGTCGGGCTCGACATCGGCAAGGTGT
GGGTCGCGGACGACGGCGCCGCCGTGGCGGTCTGGACCACGCCGGAGAGCGTCGAAGCGGGGGCGGTGTT
CGCCGAGATCGGCCCGCGCATGGCCGAGTTGAGCGGTTCCCGGCTGGCCGCGCAGCAACAGATGGAAGGC
CTCCTGGCGCCGCACCGGCCCAAGGAGCCCGCGTGGTTCCTGGCCACCGTCGGAGTCTCGCCCGACCACC
AGGGCAAGGGTCTGGGCAGCGCCGTCGTGCTCCCCGGAGTGGAGGCGGCCGAGCGCGCCGGGGTGCCCGC
CTTCCTGGAGACCTCCGCGCCCCGCAACCTCCCCTTCTACGAGCGGCTCGGCTTCACCGTCACCGCCGAC
GTCGAGGTGCCCGAAGGACCGCGCACCTGGTGCATGACCCGCAAGCCCGGTGCCTGAACGCGTTAAGTCG
ACAATCAACCTCTGGATTACAAAATTTGTGAAAGATTGACTGGTATTCTTAACTATGTTGCTCCTTTTAC
GCTATGTGGATACGCTGCTTTAATGCCTTTGTATCATGCTATTGCTTCCCGTATGGCTTTCATTTTCTCC
TCCTTGTATAAATCCTGGTTGCTGTCTCTTTATGAGGAGTTGTGGCCCGTTGTCAGGCAACGTGGCGTGG
TGTGCACTGTGTTTGCTGACGCAACCCCCACTGGTTGGGGCATTGCCACCACCTGTCAGCTCCTTTCCGG
GACTTTCGCTTTCCCCCTCCCTATTGCCACGGCGGAACTCATCGCCGCCTGCCTTGCCCGCTGCTGGACA
GGGGCTCGGCTGTTGGGCACTGACAATTCCGTGGTGTTGTCGGGGAAATCATCGTCCTTTCCTTGGCTGC
TCGCCTGTGTTGCCACCTGGATTCTGCGCGGGACGTCCTTCTGCTACGTCCCTTCGGCCCTCAATCCAGC
GGACCTTCCTTCCCGCGGCCTGCTGCCGGCTCTGCGGCCTCTTCCGCGTCTTCGCCTTCGCCCTCAGACG
AGTCGGATCTCCCTTTGGGCCGCCTCCCCGCGTCGACTTTAAGACCAATGACTTACAAGGCAGCTGTAGA
TCTTAGCCACTTTTTAAAAGAAAAGGGGGGACTGGAAGGGCTAATTCACTCCCAACGAAGACAAGATCTG
CTTTTTGCTTGTACTGGGTCTCTCTGGTTAGACCAGATCTGAGCCTGGGAGCTCTCTGGCTAACTAGGGA
ACCCACTGCTTAAGCCTCAATAAAGCTTGCCTTGAGTGCTTCAAGTAGTGTGTGCCCGTCTGTTGTGTGA
CTCTGGTAACTAGAGATCCCTCAGACCCTTTTAGTCAGTGTGGAAAATCTCTAGCAGTACGTATAGTAGT
TCATGTCATCTTATTATTCAGTATTTATAACTTGCAAAGAAATGAATATCAGAGAGTGAGAGGAACTTGT
TTATTGCAGCTTATAATGGTTACAAATAAAGCAATAGCATCACAAATTTCACAAATAAAGCATTTTTTTC
ACTGCATTCTAGTTGTGGTTTGTCCAAACTCATCAATGTATCTTATCATGTCTGGCTCTAGCTATCCCGC
CCCTAACTCCGCCCATCCCGCCCCTAACTCCGCCCAGTTCCGCCCATTCTCCGCCCCATGGCTGACTAAT
TTTTTTTATTTATGCAGAGGCCGAGGCCGCCTCGGCCTCTGAGCTATTCCAGAAGTAGTGAGGAGGCTTT
TTTGGAGGCCTAGGGACGTACCCAATTCGCCCTATAGTGAGTCGTATTACGCGCGCTCACTGGCCGTCGT
TTTACAACGTCGTGACTGGGAAAACCCTGGCGTTACCCAACTTAATCGCCTTGCAGCACATCCCCCTTTC
GCCAGCTGGCGTAATAGCGAAGAGGCCCGCACCGATCGCCCTTCCCAACAGTTGCGCAGCCTGAATGGCG
AATGGG
[124 nt withheld, positions 3367-3490]
C
[91 nt withheld, positions 3492-3582]
A
[49 nt withheld, positions 3584-3632]
CCTTTGACGTTGGAGTCCACGTTCTTT
[37 nt withheld, positions 3660-3696]
ACCCTATCTCGGTCTATTCTTTTGATTTATAAGGGATTTTGCCGATTTCGGCCTATTGGTTAAAAAATGA
GCTGATTTAACAAAAATTTAACGCGAATTTTAACAAAATATTAACGCTTACAATTTAGGTGGCACTTTTC
GGGGAAATGTGCGCGGAACCCCTATTTGTTTATTTTTCTAAATACATTCAAATATGTATCCGCTCATGAG
ACAATAACCCTGATAAATGCTTCAATAATATTGAAAAAGGAAGAGTATGAGTATTCAACATTTCCGTGTC
GCCCTTATTCCCTTTTTTGCGGCATTTTGCCTTCCTGTTTTTGCTCACCCAGAAACGCTGGTGAAAGTAA
AAGATGCTGAAGATCAGTTGGGTGCACGAGTGGGTTACATCGAACTGGATCTCAACAGCGGTAAGATCCT
TGAGAGTTTTCGCCCCGAAGAACGTTTTCCAATGATGAGCACTTTTAAAGTTCTGCTATGTGGCGCGGTA
TTATCCCGTATTGACGCCGGGCAAGAGCAACTCGGTCGCCGCATACACTATTCTCAGAATGACTTGGTTG
AGTACTCACCAGTCACAGAAAAGCATCTTACGGATGGCATGACAGTAAGAGAATTATGCAGTGCTGCCAT
AACCATGAGTGATAACACTGCGGCCAACTTACTTCTGACAACGATCGGAGGACCGAAGGAGCTAACCGCT
TTTTTGCACAACATGGGGGATCATGTAACTCGCCTTGATCGTTGGGAACCGGAGCTGAATGAAGCCATAC
CAAACGACGAGCGTGACACCACGATGCCTGTAGCAATGGCAACAACGTTGCGCAAACTATTAACTGGCGA
ACTACTTACTCTAGCTTCCCGGCAACAATTAATAGACTGGATGGAGGCGGATAAAGTTGCAGGACCACTT
CTGCGCTCGGCCCTTCCGGCTGGCTGGTTTATTGCTGATAAATCTGGAGCCGGTGAGCGTGGGTCTCGCG
GTATCATTGCAGCACTGGGGCCAGATGGTAAGCCCTCCCGTATCGTAGTTATCTACACGACGGGGAGTCA
GGCAACTATGGATGAACGAAATAGACAGATCGCTGAGATAGGTGCCTCACTGATTAAGCATTGGTAACTG
TCAGACCAAGTTTACTCATATATACTTTAGATTGATTTAAAACTTCATTTTTAATTTAAAAGGATCTAGG
TGAAGATCCTTTTTGATAATCTCATGACCAAAATCCCTTAACGTGAGTTTTCGTTCCACTGAGCGTCAGA
CCCCGTAGAAAAGATCAAAGGATCTTCTTGAGATCCTTTTTTTCTGCGCGTAATCTGCTGCTTGCAAACA
AAAAAACCACCGCTACCAGCGGTGGTTTGTTTGCCGGATCAAGAGCTACCAACTCTTTTTCCGAAGGTAA
CTGGCTTCAGCAGAGCGCAGATACCAAATACTGTTCTTCTAGTGTAGCCGTAGTTAGGCCACCACTTCAA
GAACTCTGTAGCACCGCCTACATACCTCGCTCTGCTAATCCTGTTACCAGTGGCTGCTGCCAGTGGCGAT
AAGTCGTGTCTTACCGGGTTGGACTCAAGACGATAGTTACCGGATAAGGCGCAGCGGTCGGGCTGAACGG
GGGGTTCGTGCACACAGCCCAGCTTGGAGCGAACGACCTACACCGAACTGAGATACCTACAGCGTGAGCT
ATGAGAAAGCGCCACGCTTCCCGAAGGGAGAAAGGCGGACAGGTATCCGGTAAGCGGCAGGGTCGGAACA
GGAGAGCGCACGAGGGAGCTTCCAGGGGGAAACGCCTGGTATCTTTATAGTCCTGTCGGGTTTCGCCACC
TCTGACTTGAGCGTCGATTTTTGTGATGCTCGTCAGGGGGGCGGAGCCTATGGAAAAACGCCAGCAACGC
GGCCTTTTTACGGTTCCTGGCCTTTTGCTGGCCTTTTGCTCACATGTTCTTTCCTGCGTTATCCCCTGAT
TCTGTGGATAACCGTATTACCGCCTTTGAGTGAGCTGATACCGCTCGCCGCAGCCGAACGACCGAGCGCA
GCGAGTCAGTGAGCGAGGAAGCGGAAGAGCGCCCAATACGCAAACCGCCTCTCCCCGCGCGTTGGCCGAT
TCATTAATGCAGCTGGCACGACAGGTTTCCCGACTGGAAAGCGGGCAGTGAGCGCAACGCAATTAATGTG
AGTTAGCTCACTCATTAGGCACCCCAGGCTTTACACTTTATGCTTCCGGCTCGTATGTTGTGTGGAATTG
TGAGCGGATAACAATTTCACACAGGAAACAGCTATGACCATGATTACGCCAAGCGCGCAATTAACCCTCA
CTAAAGGGAACAAAAGCTGGAGCTGCAAGCTTAATGTAGTCTTATGCAATACTCTTGTAGTCTTGCAACA
TGGTAACGATGAGTTAGCAACATGCCTTACAAGGAGAGAAAAAGCACCGTGCATGCCGATTGGTGGAAGT
AAGGTGGTACGATCGTGCCTTATTAGGAAGGCAACAGACGGGTCTGACATGGATTGGACGAACCACTGAA
TTGCCGCATTGCAGAGATATTGTATTTAAGTGCCTAGCTCGATACATAAACGGGTCTCTCTGGTTAGACC
AGATCTGAGCCTGGGAGCTCTCTGGCTAACTAGGGAACCCACTGCTTAAGCCTCAATAAAGCTTGCCTTG
AGTGCTTCAAGTAGTGTGTGCCCGTCTGTTGTGTGACTCTGGTAACTAGAGATCCCTCAGACCCTTTTAG
TCAGTGTGGAAAATCTCTAGCAGTGGCGCCCGAACAGGGACTTGAAAGCGAAAGGGAAACCAGAGGAGCT
CTCTCGACGCAGGACTCGGCTTGCTGAAGCGCGCACGGCAAGAGGCGAGGGGCGGCGACTGGTGAGTACG
CCAAAAATTTTGACTAGCGGAGGCTAGAAGGAGAGAGATGGGTGCGAGAGCGTCAGTATTAAGCGGGGGA
GAATTAGATCGCGATGGGAAAAAATTCGGTTAAGGCCAGGGGGAAAGAAAAAATATAAATTAAAACATAT
AGTATGGGCAAGCAGGGAGCTAGAACGATTCGCAGTTAATCCTGGCCTGTTAGAAACATCAGAAGGCTGT
AGACAAATACTGGGACAGCTACAACCATCCCTTCAGACAGGATCAGAAGAACTTAGATCATTATATAATA
CAGTAGCAACCCTCTATTGTGTGCATCAAAGGATAGAGATAAAAGACACCAAGGAAGCTTTAGACAAGAT
AGAGGAAGAGCAAAACAAAAGTAAGACCACCGCACAGCAAGCGGCCGCTGATCTTCAGACCTGGAGGAGG
AGATATGAGGGACAATTGGAGAAGTGAATTATATAAATATAAAGTAGTAAAAATTGAACCATTAGGAGTA
GCACCCACCAAGGCAAAGAGAAGAGTGGTGCAGAGAGAAAAAAGAGCAGTGGGAATAGGAGCTTTGTTCC
TTGGGTTCTTGGGAGCAGCAGGAAGCACTATGGGCGCAGCGTCAATGACGCTGACGGTACAGGCCAGACA
ATTATTGTCTGGTATAGTGCAGCAGCAGAACAATTTGCTGAGGGCTATTGAGGCGCAACAGCATCTGTTG
CAACTCACAGTCTGGGGCATCAAGCAGCTCCAGGCAAGAATCCTGGCTGTGGAAAGATACCTAAAGGATC
AACAGCTCCTGGGGATTTGGGGTTGCTCTGGAAAACTCATTTGCACCACTGCTGTGCCTTGGAATGCTAG
TTGGAGTAATAAATCTCTGGAACAGATTTGGAATCACACGACCTGGATGGAGTGGGACAGAGAAATTAAC
AATTACACAAGCTTAATACACTCCTTAATTGAAGAATCGCAAAACCAGCAAGAAAAGAATGAACAAGAAT
TATTGGAATTAGATAAATGGGCAAGTTTGTGGAATTGGTTTAACATAACAAATTGGCTGTGGTATATAAA
ATTATTCATAATGATAGTAGGAGGCTTGGTAGGTTTAAGAATAGTTTTTGCTGTACTTTCTATAGTGAAT
AGAGTTAGGCAGGGATATTCACCATTATCGTTTCAGACCCACCTCCCAACCCCGAGGGGACCCAGAGAGG
GCCTATTTCCCATGATTCCTTCATATTTGCATATACGATACAAGGCTGTTAGAGAGATAATTAGAATTAA
TTTGACTGTAAACACAAAGATATTAGTACAAAATACGTGACGTAGAAAGTAATAATTTCTTGGGTAGTTT
GCAGTTTTAAAATTATGTTTTAAAATGGACTATCATATGCTTACCGTAACTTGAAAGTATTTCGATTTCT
TGGCTTTATATATCTTGTGGAAAGGACGAAACACCGGCCGGGAAAAGTGATTCGAGGTTTTAGAGCTAGA
AATAGCAAGTTAAAATAAGGCTAGTCCGTTATCAACTTGAAAAAGTGGCACCGAGTCGGTGCTTTTTTAA
GCTTGGCGTAACTAGATCTTGAGACAAATGGCAGTATTCATCCACAATTTTAAAAGAAAAGGGGGGATTG
GGGGGTACAGTGCAGGGGAAAGAATAGTAGACATAATAGCAACAGACATACAAACTAAAGAATTACAAAA
ACAAATTACAAAAATTCAAAATTTTCGGGTTTATTACAGGGACAGCAGAGATCCACTTTGGCGCCGGCTC
GAGGGGG
