>Addgene plasmid #76411 | LCK gRNA (BRDN0001145572) | depositor partial sequence | sequence record 143871 | Target Sequence
GCCGGGAAAAGTGATTCGAG
