>Addgene plasmid #76411 | LCK gRNA (BRDN0001145572) | addgene partial sequence | sequence record 185785 | hU6-F
NTAGAAAGTAATAATTTCTTGGGTAGTTTGCANCCCTTAAAATTATGTTTTAAAATGGACTATCATATGC
TTACCGTAACTTGAAAGTATTTCGATTTCTTGGCTTTATATATCTNGTGGAAAGGACGAAACACCGGCCG
GGAAAAGTGATTCGAGGTTTTAGAGCTAGAAATAGCAAGTTAAAATAAGGCTAGTCCGTTATCAACTTGA
AAAAGTGGCACCGAGTCGGTGCTTTTTTAAGCTTGGCGTAACTAGATCTTGAGACAAATGGCAGTATTCA
TCCACAATTTTAAAAGAAAAGGGGGGATTGGGGGGTACAGTGCAGGGGAAAGAATAGTAGACATAATAGC
AACAGACATACAAACTAAAGAATTACAAAAACAAATTACAAAAATTCAAAATTTTCGGGTTTATTACAGG
GACAGCAGAGATCCACTTTGGCGCCGGCTCGAGGGGGCCCGGGTGCAAAGATGGATAAAGTTTTAAACAG
AGAGGAATCTTTGCAGCTAATGGACCTTCTAGGTCTTGAAAGGAGTGGGAATTGGCTCCGGTGCCCGTCA
GTGGGCAGAG
